Addgene plasmid #198033: pFastBac-GST-TEV-mCherry-TBK1
Purpose: Used for the expression and purification of mCherry labelled TBK1 (SMC Internal No.: 1675)
Depositing lab: Sascha Martens. Depositing organization: University of Vienna. Publication: Unconventional initiation of PINK1/Parkin mitophagy by Optineurin. Nguyen TN, Sawa-Makarska J, Khuu G, Lam WK, Adriaenssens E, Fracchiolla D, Shoebridge S, Bernklau D, Padman BS, Skulsuppaisarn M, Lindblom RSJ, Martens S, Lazarou M. Mol Cell. 2023 May 18;83(10):1693-1709.e9. doi: 10.1016/j.molcel.2023.04.021. PubMed 37207627.
Backbone
  Vector backbone: pFastBac
  Backbone manufacturer: GenScript
  Backbone size w/o insert (bp): 4776
  Total vector size (bp): 8772
  Vector type: Insect Expression
Growth in bacteria
  Bacterial resistance: Ampicillin, 100 μg/mL
  Growth temperature: 37°C
  Growth strain: DH5alpha
  Copy number: Unknown
Gene/Insert
  Gene/Insert name: TBK1 (alt names: NF-kappa-B-activating kinase; T2K; NAK)
  Species: H. sapiens (human)
  Insert size (bp): 3639
  Mutation: E696K
  GenBank ID: AF191838
  Entrez Gene: TBK1 (a.k.a. FTDALS4, IIAE8, NAK, T2K)
  Tag / fusion protein: GST-TEV (N terminal on insert); mCherry (C terminal on insert)
  Cloning method: Unknown
  Sequencing primers: 5′ TACGGTGCTACCGTGGACCT; 3′ CCTCTAGTACTTCTCGACAAGCT
Resource information
  A portion of this plasmid was derived from a plasmid made by: GenScript
Terms and licenses: Academic/Nonprofit Terms; Industry Terms: Not Available to Industry
How to cite: pFastBac-GST-TEV-mCherry-TBK1 was a gift from Sascha Martens (Addgene plasmid # 198033 ; http://n2t.net/addgene:198033 ; RRID:Addgene_198033)
