[The description below was written by a language model from this plasmid's Addgene catalogue record and pLannotate feature annotations shown in this document.]
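Description:
pFastBac-GST-TEV-mCherry-TBK1 is a baculovirus donor (transfer) plasmid for insect-cell expression, built on a pFastBac backbone that, judging by the presence of both polyhedrin and p10 promoters, has a dual-promoter layout. In E. coli it replicates from a high-copy ColE1/pUC-type origin and is selected with ampicillin through the bla gene; an f1 origin is also present. The expression region and a gentamicin acetyltransferase marker lie between the Tn7L and Tn7R ends of a mini-Tn7 element. This arrangement allows site-specific transposition of the cassette into a baculovirus shuttle genome (bacmid) in a suitable bacterial host, with gentamicin selecting for the transposed segment. The resulting bacmid is then used to generate recombinant virus for infecting insect cells.

The payload is a single fusion open reading frame driven by the strong, very late polyhedrin promoter and terminated by the SV40 polyadenylation signal. In the annotated sequence the order is Schistosoma japonicum GST, a short gap consistent with the TEV protease site named in the record, mCherry, and then human TBK1. mCherry therefore sits N-terminal to the kinase, matching the plasmid name, although the catalogue field lists it as a C-terminal tag. The catalogue also records an E696K substitution in TBK1. The divergent p10 promoter with its HSV TK polyadenylation signal appears to carry no annotated insert. According to the record, the construct is used to express and purify mCherry-labelled TBK1. GST allows glutathione affinity capture, and TEV cleavage can release the red fluorescent kinase for in vitro work. The associated publication concerns PINK1/Parkin mitophagy.
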