Features (pLannotate 1.2.2; 19 found; start..end, strand, type, name):
     85..113     -  promoter       Pc promoter: intI1 (promoter lies within the coding sequence); class 1 integron promoter
     91..450     -  CDS            YPR2_ECOLX (fragment): Protein predicted: Swiss-Prot protein existence level 4. From Escherichia coli.
    621..669     -  polyA_signal   HSV TK poly(A) signal: herpes simplex virus thymidine kinase polyadenylation signal (Cole and Stacy, 1985)
    805..914     -  promoter       p10 promoter: baculovirus promoter for expression in insect cells
    938..1029    +  promoter       polyhedrin promoter: polh from Autographa californica; promoter for the baculovirus polyhedrin gene
   1078..1729    +  CDS            GST (fragment): glutathione S-transferase from Schistosoma japonicum
   1789..2496    +  CDS            mCherry: mCherry is a basic (constitutively fluorescent) red fluorescent protein published in 2004, derived from Discosoma sp.. It is reported to be a very rapidly-maturing monomer with low acid sensitivity.
   2503..4689    +  CDS            TBK1: TBK1_HUMAN - Also known as NAK From Homo sapiens (Human).
   4716..4799    +  CDS            large T antigen (fragment): large T antigen from SV40 (simian virus 40)
   4822..4956    +  polyA_signal   SV40 poly(A) signal: SV40 polyadenylation signal
   4985..5150    -  mobile_element Tn7L: mini-Tn7 element (left end of the Tn7 transposon) Tn7
   5313..5329    +  CDS            lacZα (fragment): LacZα fragment of β-galactosidase; lacZ fragment
   5334..5788    +  rep_origin     f1 ori (sequence partly withheld): f1 bacteriophage origin of replication; arrow indicates direction of (+) strand synthesis
   5814..5918    +  promoter       AmpR promoter: bla
   5919..6779    +  CDS            AmpR: β-lactamase; bla; confers resistance to ampicillin, carbenicillin, and related antibiotics
   6950..7538    +  rep_origin     ori: high-copy-number ColE1/pMB1/pBR322/pUC origin of replication
   7724..7775    -  misc_feature   bom (fragment): basis of mobility region from pBR322
   7843..8067    -  mobile_element Tn7R: mini-Tn7 element (right end of the Tn7 transposon) Tn7
   8134..8667    -  CDS            GmR: gentamycin acetyltransferase; aacC1; confers resistance to gentamycin
>Addgene plasmid #198033 | pFastBac-GST-TEV-mCherry-TBK1 | addgene full sequence | sequence record 391275 | Addgene NGS Result
AAAACCGCCACTGCGCCGTTACCACCGCTGCGTTCGGTCAAGGTTCTGGACCAGTTGCGTGAGCGCATAC
GCTACTTGCATTACAGTTTACGAACCGAACAGGCTTATGTCAACTGGGTTCGTGCCTTCATCCGTTTCCA
CGGTGTGCGTCACCCGGCAACCTTGGGCAGCAGCGAAGTCGAGGCATTTCTGTCCTGGCTGGCGAACGAG
CGCAAGGTTTCGGTCTCCACGCATCGTCAGGCATTGGCGGCCTTGCTGTTCTTCTACGGCAAGGTGCTGT
GCACGGATCTGCCCTTGCTTCAGGAGATCGGTAGACCTCGGCCGTCGCGGCGCTTGCCGGTGGTGCTGAC
CCCGGATGAAGTGGTTCGCATCCTCGGTTTTCTGGAAGGCGAGCATCGTTTGTTCGCCCAGGACTCTAGC
TATAGTTCTAGTGGTTGGCTACGTACCCGTAGTGGCTATGGCAGGGCTTGCCGCCCCGACGTTGGCTGCG
AGCCCTGGGCCTTCACCCGAACTTGGGGGTTGGGGTGGGGAAAAGGAAGAAACGCGGGCGTATTGGTCCC
AATGGGGTCTCGGTGGGGTATCGACAGAGTGCCAGCCCTGGGACCGAACCCCGCGTTTATGAACAAACGA
CCCAACACCCGTGCGTTTTATTCTGTCTTTTTATTGCCGTCATAGCGCGGGTTCCTTCCGGTATTGTCTC
CTTCCGTGTTTCAGTTAGCCTCCCCCATCTCCCGGTACCGCATGCTATGCATCAGCTGCTAGCACCATGG
CTCGAGATCCCGGGTGATCAAGTCTTCGTCGAGTGATTGTAAATAAAATGTAATTTACAGTATAGTATTT
TAATTAATATACAAATGATTTGATAATAATTCTTATTTAACTATAATATATTGTGTTGGGTTGAATTAAA
GGTCCGTATACTCCGGAATATTAATAGATCATGGAGATAATTAAAATGATAACCATCTCGCAAATAAATA
AGTATTTTACTGTTTTCGTAACAGTTTTGTAATAAAAAAACCTATAAATATTCCGGATTATTCATACCGT
CCCACCATCGGGCGCGGATCCATGGCATCCCCTATACTAGGTTATTGGAAAATTAAGGGCCTTGTGCAAC
CCACTCGACTTCTTTTGGAATATCTTGAAGAAAAATATGAAGAGCATTTGTATGAGCGCGATGAAGGTGA
TAAATGGCGAAACAAAAAGTTTGAATTGGGTTTGGAGTTTCCCAATCTTCCTTATTATATTGATGGTGAT
GTTAAATTAACACAGTCTATGGCCATCATACGTTATATAGCTGACAAGCACAACATGTTGGGTGGTTGTC
CAAAAGAGCGTGCAGAGATTTCAATGCTTGAAGGAGCGGTTTTGGATATTAGATACGGTGTTTCGAGAAT
TGCATATAGTAAAGACTTTGAAACTCTCAAAGTTGATTTTCTTAGCAAGCTACCTGAAATGCTGAAAATG
TTCGAAGATCGTTTATGTCATAAAACATATTTAAATGGTGATCATGTAACCCATCCTGACTTCATGTTGT
ATGACGCTCTTGATGTTGTTTTATACATGGACCCAATGTGCCTGGATGCGTTCCCAAAATTAGTTTGTTT
TAAAAAACGTATTGAAGCTATCCCACAAATTGATAAGTACTTGAAATCCAGCAAGTATATAGCATGGCCT
TTGCAGGGCTGGCAAGCCACGTTTGGTGGTGGCGACCATCCTCCAAAATCGGATCTGGTTCCGCGTGGAT
CAGGATCAGGAGAGAATTTATACTTTCAGGGAGCGCGCATGGTGAGCAAGGGCGAGGAGGATAACATGGC
CATCATCAAGGAGTTCATGCGCTTCAAGGTGCACATGGAGGGCTCCGTGAACGGCCACGAGTTCGAGATC
GAGGGCGAGGGCGAGGGCCGCCCCTACGAGGGCACCCAGACCGCCAAGCTGAAGGTGACCAAGGGTGGCC
CCCTGCCCTTCGCCTGGGACATCCTGTCCCCTCAGTTCATGTACGGCTCCAAGGCCTACGTGAAGCACCC
CGCCGACATCCCCGACTACTTGAAGCTGTCCTTCCCCGAGGGCTTCAAGTGGGAGCGCGTGATGAACTTC
GAGGACGGCGGCGTGGTGACCGTGACCCAGGACTCCTCCCTGCAGGACGGCGAGTTCATCTACAAGGTGA
AGCTGCGCGGCACCAACTTCCCCTCCGACGGCCCCGTAATGCAGAAGAAGACCATGGGCTGGGAGGCCTC
CTCCGAGCGGATGTACCCCGAGGACGGCGCCCTGAAGGGCGAGATCAAGCAGAGGCTGAAGCTGAAGGAC
GGCGGCCACTACGACGCTGAGGTCAAGACCACCTACAAGGCCAAGAAGCCCGTGCAGCTGCCCGGCGCCT
ACAACGTCAACATCAAGTTGGACATCACCTCCCACAACGAGGACTACACCATCGTGGAACAGTACGAACG
CGCCGAGGGCCGCCACTCCACCGGCGGCATGGACGAGCTGTACAAGGCGCGCATGCAATCCACATCCAAC
CACCTCTGGCTCCTCTCGGACATTCTCGGACAAGGCGCTACCGCTAACGTGTTCAGGGGAAGGCACAAGA
AGACCGGTGACCTGTTCGCCATCAAGGTGTTCAACAACATCTCATTCCTGCGCCCTGTGGACGTCCAGAT
GCGTGAGTTCGAAGTGCTGAAGAAGCTGAACCACAAGAACATCGTCAAGCTGTTCGCCATCGAGGAAGAA
ACCACTACCCGCCACAAGGTGCTGATCATGGAGTTCTGCCCCTGCGGTTCCCTGTACACTGTCCTGGAAG
AGCCTTCCAACGCTTACGGTCTGCCCGAGAGCGAGTTCCTGATCGTCCTGCGTGACGTGGTCGGTGGCAT
GAACCACCTGAGGGAAAACGGCATCGTGCACAGAGACATCAAGCCAGGAAACATCATGCGCGTGATCGGC
GAGGACGGACAGAGCGTCTACAAGCTGACCGACTTCGGCGCTGCCAGAGAGCTGGAAGACGACGAACAGT
TCGTCTCTCTGTACGGAACTGAAGAGTACCTGCACCCTGACATGTACGAGAGGGCCGTGCTGAGAAAGGA
CCACCAGAAGAAGTACGGTGCTACCGTGGACCTGTGGTCTATCGGCGTCACCTTCTACCACGCTGCCACT
GGATCACTGCCTTTCCGCCCCTTCGAAGGTCCTCGCCGTAACAAGGAGGTCATGTACAAGATCATCACTG
GCAAGCCCTCTGGCGCCATCTCAGGAGTCCAGAAGGCTGAAAACGGTCCCATCGACTGGAGCGGCGACAT
GCCAGTGAGCTGCTCTCTGTCCCGCGGTCTGCAAGTGCTGCTGACCCCAGTCCTGGCCAACATCCTGGAA
GCTGACCAGGAGAAGTGCTGGGGTTTCGACCAGTTCTTCGCTGAAACCTCCGACATCCTGCACAGAATGG
TCATCCACGTCTTCAGCCTGCAACAGATGACTGCCCACAAGATTTACATCCACTCTTACAACACTGCTAC
TATCTTCCACGAACTGGTCTACAAGCAGACCAAGATCATCTCCAGCAACCAGGAACTGATCTACGAGGGA
AGGAGACTGGTGCTGGAGCCCGGTCGCCTGGCTCAGCACTTCCCAAAGACTACCGAAGAGAACCCTATCT
TCGTGGTGTCCCGCGAGCCACTGAACACTATCGGCCTGATCTACGAGAAGATCAGCCTGCCCAAGGTCCA
CCCACGTTACGACCTGGACGGCGACGCTAGCATGGCTAAGGCCATCACCGGAGTGGTCTGCTACGCTTGC
CGCATCGCTTCAACTCTGCTGCTGTACCAGGAACTGATGCGCAAGGGAATCCGTTGGCTGATCGAGCTGA
TCAAGGACGACTACAACGAAACTGTGCACAAGAAGACCGAGGTGGTCATCACTCTGGACTTCTGCATCCG
TAACATCGAAAAGACCGTGAAGGTCTACGAGAAGCTGATGAAGATCAACCTGGAGGCTGCCGAACTGGGA
GAGATCAGCGACATCCACACTAAGCTGCTGCGCCTGTCTTCATCCCAGGGCACTATCGAAACCTCCCTGC
AAGACATCGACTCCCGTCTGAGCCCAGGAGGTTCACTGGCTGACGCTTGGGCTCACCAGGAAGGCACCCA
CCCTAAGGACAGGAACGTGGAGAAGCTGCAAGTCCTGCTGAACTGCATGACTGAAATCTACTACCAGTTC
AAGAAGGACAAGGCCGAGCGCCGTCTGGCTTACAACGAAGAGCAGATCCACAAGTTCGACAAGCAGAAGC
TGTACTACCACGCCACCAAGGCTATGACTCACTTCACCGACGAATGCGTCAAGAAGTACGAGGCTTTCCT
GAACAAGAGCGAAGAGTGGATCAGGAAGATGCTGCACCTGAGAAAGCAGCTGCTGTCCCTGACCAACCAG
TGCTTCGACATCGAAGAGGAAGTGAGCAAGTACCAGGAGTACACCAACGAGCTGCAAGAGACTCTGCCTC
AGAAGATGTTCACTGCCAGCTCTGGTATCAAGCACACTATGACCCCAATCTACCCTTCATCCAACACCCT
GGTGGAAATGACTCTGGGTATGAAGAAGCTGAAGGAGGAAATGGAGGGCGTGGTCAAGGAACTGGCTGAG
AACAACCACATCTTGGAAAGATTCGGTAGCCTGACGATGGATGGTGGACTGAGAAACGTGGACTGTCTGT
AAAAGCTTGTCGAGAAGTACTAGAGGATCATAATCAGCCATACCACATTTGTAGAGGTTTTACTTGCTTT
AAAAAACCTCCCACACCTCCCCCTGAACCTGAAACATAAAATGAATGCAATTGTTGTTGTTAACTTGTTT
ATTGCAGCTTATAATGGTTACAAATAAAGCAATAGCATCACAAATTTCACAAATAAAGCATTTTTTTCAC
TGCATTCTAGTTGTGGTTTGTCCAAACTCATCAATGTATCTTATCATGTCTGGATCTGATCACTGCTTGA
GCCTAGGAGATCCGAACCAGATAAGTGAAATCTAGTTCCAAACTATTTTGTCATTTTTAATTTTCGTATT
AGCTTACGACGCTACACCCAGTTCCCATCTATTTTGTCACTCTTCCCTAAATAATCCTTAAAAACTCCAT
TTCCACCCCTCCCAGTTCCCAACTATTTTGTCCGCCCACAGCGGGGCATTTTTCTTCCTGTTATGTTTTT
AATCAAACATCCTGCCAACTCCATGTGACAAACCGTCATCTTCGGCTACTTTTTCTCTGTCACAGAATGA
AAATTTTTCTGTCATCTCTTCGTTATTAATGTTTGTAATTGACTGAATATCAACGCTTATTTGCAGCCTG
AATGGCGAATGGG
[124 nt withheld, positions 5334-5457]
C
[91 nt withheld, positions 5459-5549]
A
[49 nt withheld, positions 5551-5599]
CCTTTGACGTTGGAGTCCACGTTCTT
[37 nt withheld, positions 5626-5662]
ACCCTATCTCGGTCTATTCTTTTGATTTATAAGGGATTTTGCCGATTTCGGCCTATTGGTTAAAAAATGA
GCTGATTTAACAAAAATTTAACGCGAATTTTAACAAAATATTAACGCTTACAATTTAGGTGGCACTTTTC
GGGGAAATGTGCGCGGAACCCCTATTTGTTTATTTTTCTAAATACATTCAAATATGTATCCGCTCATGAG
ACAATAACCCTGATAAATGCTTCAATAATATTGAAAAAGGAAGAGTATGAGTATTCAACATTTCCGTGTC
GCCCTTATTCCCTTTTTTGCGGCATTTTGCCTTCCTGTTTTTGCTCACCCAGAAACGCTGGTGAAAGTAA
AAGATGCTGAAGATCAGTTGGGTGCACGAGTGGGTTACATCGAACTGGATCTCAACAGCGGTAAGATCCT
TGAGAGTTTTCGCCCCGAAGAACGTTTTCCAATGATGAGCACTTTTAAAGTTCTGCTATGTGGCGCGGTA
TTATCCCGTATTGACGCCGGGCAAGAGCAACTCGGTCGCCGCATACACTATTCTCAGAATGACTTGGTTG
AGTACTCACCAGTCACAGAAAAGCATCTTACGGATGGCATGACAGTAAGAGAATTATGCAGTGCTGCCAT
AACCATGAGTGATAACACTGCGGCCAACTTACTTCTGACAACGATCGGAGGACCGAAGGAGCTAACCGCT
TTTTTGCACAACATGGGGGATCATGTAACTCGCCTTGATCGTTGGGAACCGGAGCTGAATGAAGCCATAC
CAAACGACGAGCGTGACACCACGATGCCTGTAGCAATGGCAACAACGTTGCGCAAACTATTAACTGGCGA
ACTACTTACTCTAGCTTCCCGGCAACAATTAATAGACTGGATGGAGGCGGATAAAGTTGCAGGACCACTT
CTGCGCTCGGCCCTTCCGGCTGGCTGGTTTATTGCTGATAAATCTGGAGCCGGTGAGCGTGGGTCTCGCG
GTATCATTGCAGCACTGGGGCCAGATGGTAAGCCCTCCCGTATCGTAGTTATCTACACGACGGGGAGTCA
GGCAACTATGGATGAACGAAATAGACAGATCGCTGAGATAGGTGCCTCACTGATTAAGCATTGGTAACTG
TCAGACCAAGTTTACTCATATATACTTTAGATTGATTTAAAACTTCATTTTTAATTTAAAAGGATCTAGG
TGAAGATCCTTTTTGATAATCTCATGACCAAAATCCCTTAACGTGAGTTTTCGTTCCACTGAGCGTCAGA
CCCCGTAGAAAAGATCAAAGGATCTTCTTGAGATCCTTTTTTTCTGCGCGTAATCTGCTGCTTGCAAACA
AAAAAACCACCGCTACCAGCGGTGGTTTGTTTGCCGGATCAAGAGCTACCAACTCTTTTTCCGAAGGTAA
CTGGCTTCAGCAGAGCGCAGATACCAAATACTGTTCTTCTAGTGTAGCCGTAGTTAGGCCACCACTTCAA
GAACTCTGTAGCACCGCCTACATACCTCGCTCTGCTAATCCTGTTACCAGTGGCTGCTGCCAGTGGCGAT
AAGTCGTGTCTTACCGGGTTGGACTCAAGACGATAGTTACCGGATAAGGCGCAGCGGTCGGGCTGAACGG
GGGGTTCGTGCACACAGCCCAGCTTGGAGCGAACGACCTACACCGAACTGAGATACCTACAGCGTGAGCT
ATGAGAAAGCGCCACGCTTCCCGAAGGGAGAAAGGCGGACAGGTATCCGGTAAGCGGCAGGGTCGGAACA
GGAGAGCGCACGAGGGAGCTTCCAGGGGGAAACGCCTGGTATCTTTATAGTCCTGTCGGGTTTCGCCACC
TCTGACTTGAGCGTCGATTTTTGTGATGCTCGTCAGGGGGGCGGAGCCTATGGAAAAACGCCAGCAACGC
GGCCTTTTTACGGTTCCTGGCCTTTTGCTGGCCTTTTGCTCACATGTTCTTTCCTGCGTTATCCCCTGAT
TCTGTGGATAACCGTATTACCGCCTTTGAGTGAGCTGATACCGCTCGCCGCAGCCGAACGACCGAGCGCA
GCGAGTCAGTGAGCGAGGAAGCGGAAGAGCGCCTGATGCGGTATTTTCTCCTTACGCATCTGTGCGGTAT
TTCACACCGCATAGACCAGCCGCGTAACCTGGCAAAATCGGTTACGGTTGAGTAATAAATGGATGCCCTG
CGTAAGCGGGTGTGGGCGGACAATAAAGTCTTAAACTGAACAAAATAGATCTAAACTATGACAATAAAGT
CTTAAACTAGACAGAATAGTTGTAAACTGAAATCAGTCCAGTTATGCTGTGAAAAAGCATACTGGACTTT
TGTTATGGCTAAAGCAAACTCTTCATTTTCTGAAGTGCAAATTGCCCGTCGTATTAAAGAGGGGCGTGGC
CAAGGGCATGGTAAAGACTATATTCGCGGCGTTGTGACAATTTACCGAACAACTCCGCGGCCGGGAAGCC
GATCTCGGCTTGAACGAATTGTTAGGTGGCGGTACTTGGGTCGATATCAAAGTGCATCACTTCTTCCCGT
ATGCCCAACTTTGTATAGAGAGCCACTGCGGGATCGTCACCGTAATCTGCTTGCACGTAGATCACATAAG
CACCAAGCGCGTTGGCCTCATGCTTGAGGAGATTGATGAGCGCGGTGGCAATGCCCTGCCTCCGGTGCTC
GCCGGAGACTGCGAGATCATAGATATAGATCTCACTACGCGGCTGCTCAAACTTGGGCAGAACGTAAGCC
GCGAGAGCGCCAACAACCGCTTCTTGGTCGAAGGCAGCAAGCGCGATGAATGTCTTACTACGGAGCAAGT
TCCCGAGGTAATCGGAGTCCGGCTGATGTTGGGAGTAGGTGGCTACGTCTCCGAACTCACGACCGAAAAG
ATCAAGAGCAGCCCGCATGGATTTGACTTGGTCAGGGCCGAGCCTACATGTGCGAATGATGCCCATACTT
GAGCCACCTAACTTTGTTTTAGGGCGACTGCCCTGCTGCGTAACATCGTTGCTGCTGCGTAACATCGTTG
CTGCTCCATAACATCAAACATCGACCCACGGCGTAACGCGCTTGCTGCTTGGATGCCCGAGGCATAGACT
GTACAAAAAAACAGTCATAACAAGCCATG
